Addgene plasmid #133301: SHC003BSD-DelGFP
Purpose: (Empty Backbone) EGFP reporter was removed and the selection marker was modified as blasticidin in the construct of SHC003. This construct could be used for expression of a gene by lentiviral approach.
Depositing lab: Jingshi Shen. Depositing organization: University of Colorado, Boulder. Publication: Inducible Exoc7/Exo70 knockout reveals a critical role of the exocyst in insulin-regulated GLUT4 exocytosis. Wang S, Crisman L, Miller J, Datta I, Gulbranson DR, Tian Y, Yin Q, Yu H, Shen J. J Biol Chem. 2019 Dec 27;294(52):19988-19996. doi: 10.1074/jbc.RA119.010821. Epub 2019 Nov 18. PubMed 31740584.
Backbone
  Vector backbone: SHC003
  Backbone size (bp): 8347
  Modifications to backbone: The puromycin selection marker was removed in SHC003 and was modified as blasticidin. EGFP reporter sequence was removed.
  Vector type: Mammalian Expression, Lentiviral
  Selectable markers: Blasticidin
Growth in bacteria
  Bacterial resistance: Ampicillin, 100 μg/mL
  Growth temperature: 37°C
  Growth strain: NEB Stable
  Copy number: Unknown
Terms and licenses: Academic/Nonprofit Terms; Industry Terms: Not Available to Industry
How to cite: SHC003BSD-DelGFP was a gift from Jingshi Shen (Addgene plasmid # 133301 ; http://n2t.net/addgene:133301 ; RRID:Addgene_133301)
