[The description below was written by a language model from this plasmid's Addgene catalogue record and pLannotate feature annotations shown in this document.]
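Description:
SHC003BSD-DelGFP is an empty third-generation-style, self-inactivating HIV-1 lentiviral backbone for mammalian gene expression. It derives from SHC003 through two changes: the fluorescent reporter was removed, and the puromycin marker was replaced with blasticidin resistance. It is propagated in E. coli through a high-copy ColE1/pUC origin and ampicillin resistance (AmpR). An f1 origin, an SV40 origin and remnants of a lac/lacZα cloning region with flanking T3 and T7 promoters are also present. The catalogue lists a backbone size of 8347 bp, apparently for the parental vector, whereas the sequenced record is 7,507 nt.

The viral genome is transcribed in packaging cells from an RSV promoter fused to a truncated 5' LTR. This is followed by the Ψ packaging signal, a partial gag region and the RRE for Rev-dependent nuclear export. It ends in a ΔU3 3' LTR, which inactivates the LTR promoter after integration, with an SV40 polyadenylation signal downstream. Between the LTRs, a human U6 promoter remains from the shRNA-vector lineage. Next comes a CMV enhancer/promoter, which is positioned to drive an inserted gene of interest. Downstream of CMV the annotation detects only a short TurboGFP fragment. This suggests the deleted reporter was TurboGFP rather than the EGFP named in the catalogue text, and that a small remnant was left behind. A cPPT/CTS element follows, and then an hPGK promoter drives the bsd blasticidin S deaminase gene for selecting transduced cells.

According to the record, the construct is intended for cloning a gene for lentiviral delivery and stable expression. The blasticidin marker allows combination with vectors carrying other markers. The record does not describe specific cloning sites.
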