Features (pLannotate 1.2.2; 28 found; start..end, strand, type, name):
    246..834     +  rep_origin     ori: high-copy-number ColE1/pMB1/pBR322/pUC origin of replication
   1017..1109    +  CDS            lacI (fragment): lac repressor; lacI; The lac repressor binds to the lac operator to inhibit transcription in E. coli. This inhibition can be relieved by adding lactose or isopropyl-β-D-thiogalactopyranoside (IPTG).
   1122..1143    +  protein_bind   CAP binding site: CAP binding activates transcription in the presence of cAMP. E. coli catabolite activator protein
   1158..1188    +  promoter       lac promoter: promoter for the E. coli lac operon
   1196..1212    +  protein_bind   lac operator: The lac repressor binds to the lac operator to inhibit transcription in E. coli. This inhibition can be relieved by adding lactose or isopropyl-β-D-thiogalactopyranoside (IPTG). lac repressor encoded by lacI
   1257..1275    +  promoter       T3 promoter: promoter for bacteriophage T3 RNA polymerase
   1303..1529    +  promoter       RSV promoter: Rous sarcoma virus enhancer/promoter
   1530..1710    +  LTR            5' LTR (truncated): truncated 5' long terminal repeat (LTR) from HIV-1
   1757..1882    +  misc_feature   HIV-1 Ψ: packaging signal of human immunodeficiency virus type 1
   1866..2229    +  CDS            HIV-1 gag (fragment): gag protein from human immunodeficiency virus 1; gag
   2375..2608    +  misc_feature   RRE: The Rev response element (RRE) of HIV-1 allows for Rev-dependent mRNA export from the nucleus to the cytoplasm.
   2985..3085    +  CDS            Rev (fragment): human immunodeficiency virus 1 (HIV-1) Rev protein; rev; enhances nuclear export of unspliced and incompletely spliced viral mRNAs
   3135..3375    +  promoter       U6 promoter: RNA polymerase III promoter for human U6 snRNA
   3446..3749    +  enhancer       CMV enhancer: human cytomegalovirus immediate early enhancer
   3750..3953    +  promoter       CMV promoter: human cytomegalovirus (CMV) immediate early promoter
   3994..4129    +  CDS            TurboGFP (fragment): improved green fluorescent protein from Pontellina plumata (Evdokimov et al., 2006) mammalian codon-optimized
   4170..4287    +  misc_feature   cPPT/CTS: central polypurine tract and central termination sequence of HIV-1
   4336..4846    +  promoter       hPGK promoter: human phosphoglycerate kinase 1 promoter
   4864..5253    +  CDS            bsd: BSD_ASPTE - Experimental evidence at protein level: Swiss-Prot protein existence level 1. Catalyzes the deamination of the cytosine moiety of the antibiotics blasticidin S, cytomycin and acetylblasticidin S. From Aspergillus terreus.
   5249..5326    +  CDS            nef (fragment): NEF_HV1Z2 - Experimental evidence at protein level: Swiss-Prot protein existence level 1. Extracellular Nef protein targets CD4(+) T-lymphocytes for apoptosis by interacting with CXCR4 surface receptors. From Human immunodeficiency virus type 1 group M subtype D (isolate Z2/CDC-Z34) (HIV-1).
   5328..5561    +  LTR            3' LTR (ΔU3): self-inactivating 3' long terminal repeat (LTR) from HIV-1
   5633..5754    +  polyA_signal   SV40 poly(A) signal: SV40 polyadenylation signal
   5794..5929    +  rep_origin     SV40 ori: SV40 origin of replication
   5950..5968    -  promoter       T7 promoter: promoter for bacteriophage T7 RNA polymerase
   5976..6131    +  CDS            lacZα (fragment): LacZα fragment of β-galactosidase; lacZ fragment
   6136..6591    +  rep_origin     f1 ori (sequence partly withheld): f1 bacteriophage origin of replication; arrow indicates direction of (+) strand synthesis
   6617..6721    +  promoter       AmpR promoter: bla
   6722..75      +  CDS            AmpR (across the origin): β-lactamase; bla; confers resistance to ampicillin, carbenicillin, and related antibiotics
>Addgene plasmid #133301 | SHC003BSD-DelGFP | addgene full sequence | sequence record 261688 | Addgene NGS Result
GGGAGTCAGGCAACTATGGATGAACGAAATAGACAGATCGCTGAGATAGGTGCCTCACTGATTAAGCATT
GGTAACTGTCAGACCAAGTTTACTCATATATACTTTAGATTGATTTAAAACTTCATTTTTAATTTAAAAG
GATCTAGGTGAAGATCCTTTTTGATAATCTCATGACCAAAATCCCTTAACGTGAGTTTTCGTTCCACTGA
GCGTCAGACCCCGTAGAAAAGATCAAAGGATCTTCTTGAGATCCTTTTTTTCTGCGCGTAATCTGCTGCT
TGCAAACAAAAAAACCACCGCTACCAGCGGTGGTTTGTTTGCCGGATCAAGAGCTACCAACTCTTTTTCC
GAAGGTAACTGGCTTCAGCAGAGCGCAGATACCAAATACTGTTCTTCTAGTGTAGCCGTAGTTAGGCCAC
CACTTCAAGAACTCTGTAGCACCGCCTACATACCTCGCTCTGCTAATCCTGTTACCAGTGGCTGCTGCCA
GTGGCGATAAGTCGTGTCTTACCGGGTTGGACTCAAGACGATAGTTACCGGATAAGGCGCAGCGGTCGGG
CTGAACGGGGGGTTCGTGCACACAGCCCAGCTTGGAGCGAACGACCTACACCGAACTGAGATACCTACAG
CGTGAGCTATGAGAAAGCGCCACGCTTCCCGAAGGGAGAAAGGCGGACAGGTATCCGGTAAGCGGCAGGG
TCGGAACAGGAGAGCGCACGAGGGAGCTTCCAGGGGGAAACGCCTGGTATCTTTATAGTCCTGTCGGGTT
TCGCCACCTCTGACTTGAGCGTCGATTTTTGTGATGCTCGTCAGGGGGGCGGAGCCTATGGAAAAACGCC
AGCAACGCGGCCTTTTTACGGTTCCTGGCCTTTTGCTGGCCTTTTGCTCACATGTTCTTTCCTGCGTTAT
CCCCTGATTCTGTGGATAACCGTATTACCGCCTTTGAGTGAGCTGATACCGCTCGCCGCAGCCGAACGAC
CGAGCGCAGCGAGTCAGTGAGCGAGGAAGCGGAAGAGCGCCCAATACGCAAACCGCCTCTCCCCGCGCGT
TGGCCGATTCATTAATGCAGCTGGCACGACAGGTTTCCCGACTGGAAAGCGGGCAGTGAGCGCAACGCAA
TTAATGTGAGTTAGCTCACTCATTAGGCACCCCAGGCTTTACACTTTATGCTTCCGGCTCGTATGTTGTG
TGGAATTGTGAGCGGATAACAATTTCACACAGGAAACAGCTATGACCATGATTACGCCAAGCGCGCAATT
AACCCTCACTAAAGGGAACAAAAGCTGGAGCTGCAAGCTTAATGTAGTCTTATGCAATACTCTTGTAGTC
TTGCAACATGGTAACGATGAGTTAGCAACATGCCTTACAAGGAGAGAAAAAGCACCGTGCATGCCGATTG
GTGGAAGTAAGGTGGTACGATCGTGCCTTATTAGGAAGGCAACAGACGGGTCTGACATGGATTGGACGAA
CCACTGAATTGCCGCATTGCAGAGATATTGTATTTAAGTGCCTAGCTCGATACATAAACGGGTCTCTCTG
GTTAGACCAGATCTGAGCCTGGGAGCTCTCTGGCTAACTAGGGAACCCACTGCTTAAGCCTCAATAAAGC
TTGCCTTGAGTGCTTCAAGTAGTGTGTGCCCGTCTGTTGTGTGACTCTGGTAACTAGAGATCCCTCAGAC
CCTTTTAGTCAGTGTGGAAAATCTCTAGCAGTGGCGCCCGAACAGGGACTTGAAAGCGAAAGGGAAACCA
GAGGAGCTCTCTCGACGCAGGACTCGGCTTGCTGAAGCGCGCACGGCAAGAGGCGAGGGGCGGCGACTGG
TGAGTACGCCAAAAATTTTGACTAGCGGAGGCTAGAAGGAGAGAGATGGGTGCGAGAGCGTCAGTATTAA
GCGGGGGAGAATTAGATCGCGATGGGAAAAAATTCGGTTAAGGCCAGGGGGAAAGAAAAAATATAAATTA
AAACATATAGTATGGGCAAGCAGGGAGCTAGAACGATTCGCAGTTAATCCTGGCCTGTTAGAAACATCAG
AAGGCTGTAGACAAATACTGGGACAGCTACAACCATCCCTTCAGACAGGATCAGAAGAACTTAGATCATT
ATATAATACAGTAGCAACCCTCTATTGTGTGCATCAAAGGATAGAGATAAAAGACACCAAGGAAGCTTTA
GACAAGATAGAGGAAGAGCAAAACAAAAGTAAGACCACCGCACAGCAAGCGGCCGCTGATCTTCAGACCT
GGAGGAGGAGATATGAGGGACAATTGGAGAAGTGAATTATATAAATATAAAGTAGTAAAAATTGAACCAT
TAGGAGTAGCACCCACCAAGGCAAAGAGAAGAGTGGTGCAGAGAGAAAAAAGAGCAGTGGGAATAGGAGC
TTTGTTCCTTGGGTTCTTGGGAGCAGCAGGAAGCACTATGGGCGCAGCGTCAATGACGCTGACGGTACAG
GCCAGACAATTATTGTCTGGTATAGTGCAGCAGCAGAACAATTTGCTGAGGGCTATTGAGGCGCAACAGC
ATCTGTTGCAACTCACAGTCTGGGGCATCAAGCAGCTCCAGGCAAGAATCCTGGCTGTGGAAAGATACCT
AAAGGATCAACAGCTCCTGGGGATTTGGGGTTGCTCTGGAAAACTCATTTGCACCACTGCTGTGCCTTGG
AATGCTAGTTGGAGTAATAAATCTCTGGAACAGATTTGGAATCACACGACCTGGATGGAGTGGGACAGAG
AAATTAACAATTACACAAGCTTAATACACTCCTTAATTGAAGAATCGCAAAACCAGCAAGAAAAGAATGA
ACAAGAATTATTGGAATTAGATAAATGGGCAAGTTTGTGGAATTGGTTTAACATAACAAATTGGCTGTGG
TATATAAAATTATTCATAATGATAGTAGGAGGCTTGGTAGGTTTAAGAATAGTTTTTGCTGTACTTTCTA
TAGTGAATAGAGTTAGGCAGGGATATTCACCATTATCGTTTCAGACCCACCTCCCAACCCCGAGGGGACC
CGACAGGCCCGAAGGAATAGAAGAAGAAGGTGGAGAGAGAGACAGAGACAGATCCATTCGATTAGTGAAC
GGATCTCGACGGTATCGATCACGAGACTAGCCTCGAGCGGCCGCCCCCTTCACCGAGGGCCTATTTCCCA
TGATTCCTTCATATTTGCATATACGATACAAGGCTGTTAGAGAGATAATTGGAATTAATTTGACTGTAAA
CACAAAGATATTAGTACAAAATACGTGACGTAGAAAGTAATAATTTCTTGGGTAGTTTGCAGTTTTAAAA
TTATGTTTTAAAATGGACTATCATATGCTTACCGTAACTTGAAAGTATTTCGATTTCTTGGCTTTATATA
TCTTGTGGAAAGGACGAAACACCGGTAGTTATTAATAGTAATCAATTACGGGGTCATTAGTTCATAGCCC
ATATATGGAGTTCCGCGTTACATAACTTACGGTAAATGGCCCGCCTGGCTGACCGCCCAACGACCCCCGC
CCATTGACGTCAATAATGACGTATGTTCCCATAGTAACGCCAATAGGGACTTTCCATTGACGTCAATGGG
TGGAGTATTTACGGTAAACTGCCCACTTGGCAGTACATCAAGTGTATCATATGCCAAGTACGCCCCCTAT
TGACGTCAATGACGGTAAATGGCCCGCCTGGCATTATGCCCAGTACATGACCTTATGGGACTTTCCTACT
TGGCAGTACATCTACGTATTAGTCATCGCTATTACCATGGTGATGCGGTTTTGGCAGTACATCAATGGGC
GTGGATAGCGGTTTGACTCACGGGGATTTCCAAGTCTCCACCCCATTGACGTCAATGGGAGTTTGTTTTG
GCACCAAAATCAACGGGACTTTCCAAAATGTCGTAACAACTCCGCCCCATTGACGCAAATGGGCGGTAGG
CGTGTACGGTGGGAGGTCTATATAAGCAGAGCTGGTTTAGTGAACCGTCAGATCCGCTAGCGCTACCGTC
GACCCCCAGCATCCTGCAGAACGGGGGCCCCATGTTCGCCTTCCGCCGCGTGGAGGAGGATCACAGCAAC
ACCGAGCTGGGCATCGTGGAGTACCAGCACGCCTTCAAGACCCCGGATGCAGATGCCGGTGAAGAATAAA
ATTCTCGACCTCGAGACAAATGGCAGTATTCATCCACAATTTTAAAAGAAAAGGGGGGATTGGGGGGTAC
AGTGCAGGGGAAAGAATAGTAGACATAATAGCAACAGACATACAAACTAAAGAATTACAAAAACAAATTA
CAAAAATTCAAAATTTTCGGGTTTATTACAGGGACAGCAGAGATCCACTTTGGCCGCGGCTCGAGGGGGT
TGGGGTTGCGCCTTTTCCAAGGCAGCCCTGGGTTTGCGCAGGGACGCGGCTGCTCTGGGCGTGGTTCCGG
GAAACGCAGCGGCGCCGACCCTGGGTCTCGCACATTCTTCACGTCCGTTCGCAGCGTCACCCGGATCTTC
GCCGCTACCCTTGTGGGCCCCCCGGCGACGCTTCCTGCTCCGCCCCTAAGTCGGGAAGGTTCCTTGCGGT
TCGCGGCGTGCCGGACGTGACAAACGGAAGCCGCACGTCTCACTAGTACCCTCGCAGACGGACAGCGCCA
GGGAGCAATGGCAGCGCGCCGACCGCGATGGGCTGTGGCCAATAGCGGCTGCTCAGCAGGGCGCGCCGAG
AGCAGCGGCCGGGAAGGGGCGGTGCGGGAGGCGGGGTGTGGGGCGGTAGTGTGGGCCCTGTTCCTGCCCG
CGCGGTGTTCCGCATTCTGCAAGCCTCCGGAGCGCACGTCGGCAGTCGGCTCCCTCGTTGACCGAATCAC
CGACCTCTCTCCCCAGGGGGATCCCTAGCCACCATGCCTTTGTCTCAAGAAGAATCCACCCTCATTGAAA
GAGCAACGGCTACAATCAACAGCATCCCCATCTCTGAAGACTACAGCGTCGCCAGCGCAGCTCTCTCTAG
CGACGGCCGCATCTTCACTGGTGTCAATGTATATCATTTTACTGGGGGACCTTGTGCAGAACTCGTGGTG
CTGGGCACTGCTGCTGCTGCGGCAGCTGGCAACCTGACTTGTATCGTCGCGATCGGAAATGAGAACAGGG
GCATCTTGAGCCCCTGCGGACGGTGCCGACAGGTGCTTCTCGATCTGCATCCTGGGATCAAAGCCATAGT
GAAGGACAGTGATGGACAGCCGACGGCAGTTGGGATTCGTGAATTGCTGCCCTCTGGTTATGTGTGGGAG
GGCTAAGGTACCTTTAAGACCAATGACTTACAAGGCAGCTGTAGATCTTAGCCACTTTTTAAAAGAAAAG
GGGGGACTGGAAGGGCTAATTCACTCCCAACGAAGACAAGATCTGCTTTTTGCTTGTACTGGGTCTCTCT
GGTTAGACCAGATCTGAGCCTGGGAGCTCTCTGGCTAACTAGGGAACCCACTGCTTAAGCCTCAATAAAG
CTTGCCTTGAGTGCTTCAAGTAGTGTGTGCCCGTCTGTTGTGTGACTCTGGTAACTAGAGATCCCTCAGA
CCCTTTTAGTCAGTGTGGAAAATCTCTAGCAGTAGTAGTTCATGTCATCTTATTATTCAGTATTTATAAC
TTGCAAAGAAATGAATATCAGAGAGTGAGAGGAACTTGTTTATTGCAGCTTATAATGGTTACAAATAAAG
CAATAGCATCACAAATTTCACAAATAAAGCATTTTTTTCACTGCATTCTAGTTGTGGTTTGTCCAAACTC
ATCAATGTATCTTATCATGTCTGGCTCTAGCTATCCCGCCCCTAACTCCGCCCATCCCGCCCCTAACTCC
GCCCAGTTCCGCCCATTCTCCGCCCCATGGCTGACTAATTTTTTTTATTTATGCAGAGGCCGAGGCCGCC
TCGGCCTCTGAGCTATTCCAGAAGTAGTGAGGAGGCTTTTTTGGAGGCCTAGGGACGTACCCAATTCGCC
CTATAGTGAGTCGTATTACGCGCGCTCACTGGCCGTCGTTTTACAACGTCGTGACTGGGAAAACCCTGGC
GTTACCCAACTTAATCGCCTTGCAGCACATCCCCCTTTCGCCAGCTGGCGTAATAGCGAAGAGGCCCGCA
CCGATCGCCCTTCCCAACAGTTGCGCAGCCTGAATGGCGAATGGG
[100 nt withheld, positions 6136-6235]
ATTCCCTTCCTTTCTCGCCACGTTC
[91 nt withheld, positions 6261-6351]
A
[49 nt withheld, positions 6353-6401]
CCTTTGACGTTGGAGTCCACGTTCTTT
[37 nt withheld, positions 6429-6465]
ACCCTATCTCGGTCTATTCTTTTGATTTATAAGGGATTTTGCCGATTTCGGCCTATTGGTTAAAAAATGA
GCTGATTTAACAAAAATTTAACGCGAATTTTAACAAAATATTAACGCTTACAATTTAGGTGGCACTTTTC
GGGGAAATGTGCGCGGAACCCCTATTTGTTTATTTTTCTAAATACATTCAAATATGTATCCGCTCATGAG
ACAATAACCCTGATAAATGCTTCAATAATATTGAAAAAGGAAGAGTATGAGTATTCAACATTTCCGTGTC
GCCCTTATTCCCTTTTTTGCGGCATTTTGCCTTCCTGTTTTTGCTCACCCAGAAACGCTGGTGAAAGTAA
AAGATGCTGAAGATCAGTTGGGTGCACGAGTGGGTTACATCGAACTGGATCTCAACAGCGGTAAGATCCT
TGAGAGTTTTCGCCCCGAAGAACGTTTTCCAATGATGAGCACTTTTAAAGTTCTGCTATGTGGCGCGGTA
TTATCCCGTATTGACGCCGGGCAAGAGCAACTCGGTCGCCGCATACACTATTCTCAGAATGACTTGGTTG
AGTACTCACCAGTCACAGAAAAGCATCTTACGGATGGCATGACAGTAAGAGAATTATGCAGTGCTGCCAT
AACCATGAGTGATAACACTGCGGCCAACTTACTTCTGACAACGATCGGAGGACCGAAGGAGCTAACCGCT
TTTTTGCACAACATGGGGGATCATGTAACTCGCCTTGATCGTTGGGAACCGGAGCTGAATGAAGCCATAC
CAAACGACGAGCGTGACACCACGATGCCTGTAGCAATGGCAACAACGTTGCGCAAACTATTAACTGGCGA
ACTACTTACTCTAGCTTCCCGGCAACAATTAATAGACTGGATGGAGGCGGATAAAGTTGCAGGACCACTT
CTGCGCTCGGCCCTTCCGGCTGGCTGGTTTATTGCTGATAAATCTGGAGCCGGTGAGCGTGGGTCTCGCG
GTATCATTGCAGCACTGGGGCCAGATGGTAAGCCCTCCCGTATCGTAGTTATCTACACGACG
